>Addgene plasmid #174424 | 6xHis(Thrombin)-GFP(TEV)-Drp1-StrepII | addgene full sequence | sequence record 344446 | Addgene NGS Result
ATGGGGGTAATGATACCGATGAAACGAGAGAGGATGCTCACGATACGGGTTACTGATGATGAACATGCCC
GGTTACTGGAACGTTGTGAGGGTAAACAACTGGCGGTATGGATGCGGCGGGACCAGAGAAAAATCACTCA
GGGTCAATGCCAGCGCTTCGTTAATACAGATGTAGGTGTTCCACAGGGTAGCCAGCAGCATCCTGCGATG
CAGATCCGGAACATAATGGTGCAGGGCGCTGACTTCCGCGTTTCCAGACTTTACGAAACACGGAAACCGA
AGACCATTCATGTTGTTGCTCAGGTCGCAGACGTTTTGCAGCAGCAGTCGCTTCACGTTCGCTCGCGTAT
CGGTGATTCATTCTGCTAACCAGTAAGGCAACCCCGCCAGCCTAGCCGGGTCCTCAACGACAGGAGCACG
ATCATGCGCACCCGTGGCCAGGACCCAACGCTGCCCGAGATGCGCCGCGTGCGGCTGCTGGAGATGGCGG
ACGCGATGGATATGTTCTGCCAAGGGTTGGTTTGCGCATTCACAGTTCTCCGCAAGAATTGATTGGCTCC
AATTCTTGGAGTGGTGAATCCGTTAGCGAGGTGCCGCCGGCTTCCATTCAGGTCGAGGTGGCCCGGCTCC
ATGCACCGCGACGCAACGCGGGGAGGCAGACAAGGTATAGGGCGGCGCCTACAATCCATGCCAACCCGTT
CCATGTGCTCGCCGAGGCGGCATAAATCGCCGTGACGATCAGCGGTCCAATGATCGAAGTTAGGCTGGTA
AGAGCCGCGAGCGATCCTTGAAGCTGTCCCTGATGGTCGTCATCTACCTGCCTGGACAGCATGGCCTGCA
ACGCGGGCATCCCGATGCCGCCGGAAGCGAGAAGAATCATAATGGGGAAGGCCATCCAGCCTCGCGTCGC
GAACGCCAGCAAGACGTAGCCCAGCGCGTCGGCCGCCATGCCGGCGATAATGGCCTGCTTCTCGCCGAAA
CGTTTGGTGGCGGGACCAGTGACGAAGGCTTGAGCGAGGGCGTGCAAGATTCCGAATACCGCAAGCGACA
GGCCGATCATCGTCGCGCTCCAGCGAAAGCGGTCCTCGCCGAAAATGACCCAGAGCGCTGCCGGCACCTG
TCCTACGAGTTGCATGATAAAGAAGACAGTCATAAGTGCGGCGACGATAGTCATGCCCCGCGCCCACCGG
AAGGAGCTGACTGGGTTGAAGGCTCTCAAGGGCATCGGTCGAGATCCCGGTGCCTAATGAGTGAGCTAAC
TTACATTAATTGCGTTGCGCTCACTGCCCGCTTTCCAGTCGGGAAACCTGTCGTGCCAGCTGCATTAATG
AATCGGCCAACGCGCGGGGAGAGGCGGTTTGCGTATTGGGCGCCAGGGTGGTTTTTCTTTTCACCAGTGA
GACGGGCAACAGCTGATTGCCCTTCACCGCCTGGCCCTGAGAGAGTTGCAGCAAGCGGTCCACGCTGGTT
TGCCCCAGCAGGCGAAAATCCTGTTTGATGGTGGTTAACGGCGGGATATAACATGAGCTGTCTTCGGTAT
CGTCGTATCCCACTACCGAGATATCCGCACCAACGCGCAGCCCGGACTCGGTAATGGCGCGCATTGCGCC
CAGCGCCATCTGATCGTTGGCAACCAGCATCGCAGTGGGAACGATGCCCTCATTCAGCATTTGCATGGTT
TGTTGAAAACCGGACATGGCACTCCAGTCGCCTTCCCGTTCCGCTATCGGCTGAATTTGATTGCGAGTGA
GATATTTATGCCAGCCAGCCAGACGCAGACGCGCCGAGACAGAACTTAATGGGCCCGCTAACAGCGCGAT
TTGCTGGTGACCCAATGCGACCAGATGCTCCACGCCCAGTCGCGTACCGTCTTCATGGGAGAAAATAATA
CTGTTGATGGGTGTCTGGTCAGAGACATCAAGAAATAACGCCGGAACATTAGTGCAGGCAGCTTCCACAG
CAATGGCATCCTGGTCATCCAGCGGATAGTTAATGATCAGCCCACTGACGCGTTGCGCGAGAAGATTGTG
CACCGCCGCTTTACAGGCTTCGACGCCGCTTCGTTCTACCATCGACACCACCACGCTGGCACCCAGTTGA
TCGGCGCGAGATTTAATCGCCGCGACAATTTGCGACGGCGCGTGCAGGGCCAGACTGGAGGTGGCAACGC
CAATCAGCAACGACTGTTTGCCCGCCAGTTGTTGTGCCACGCGGTTGGGAATGTAATTCAGCTCCGCCAT
CGCCGCTTCCACTTTTTCCCGCGTTTTCGCAGAAACGTGGCTGGCCTGGTTCACCACGCGGGAAACGGTC
TGATAAGAGACACCGGCATACTCTGCGACATCGTATAACGTTACTGGTTTCACATTCACCACCCTGAATT
GACTCTCTTCCGGGCGCTATCATGCCATACCGCGAAAGGTTTTGCGCCATTCGATGGTGTCCGGGATCTC
GACGCTCTCCCTTATGCGACTCCTGCATTAGGAAGCAGCCCAGTAGTAGGTTGAGGCCGTTGAGCACCGC
CGCCGCAAGGAATGGTGCATGCAAGGAGATGGCGCCCAACAGTCCCCCGGCCACGGGGCCTGCCACCATA
CCCACGCCGAAACAAGCGCTCATGAGCCCGAAGTGGCGAGCCCGATCTTCCCCATCGGTGATGTCGGCGA
TATAGGCGCCAGCAACCGCACCTGTGGCGCCGGTGATGCCGGCCACGATGCGTCCGGCGTAGAGGATCGA
GATCTCGATCCCGCGAAATTAATACGACTCACTATAGGGGAATTGTGAGCGGATAACAATTCCCCTCTAG
AAATAATTTTGTTTAACTTTAAGAAGGAGATATACCATGGGCAGCAGCCATCATCATCATCATCACAGCA
GCGGCCTGGTGCCGCGCGGCAGCCATATGCTCGAGGATCCGGTGAGCAAGGGCGAGGAGCTGTTCACCGG
GGTGGTGCCCATCCTGGTCGAGCTGGACGGCGACGTAAACGGCCACAAGTTCAGCGTGTCCGGCGAGGGC
GAGGGCGATGCCACCTACGGCAAGCTGACCCTGAAGTTCATCTGCACCACCGGCAAGCTGCCCGTGCCCT
GGCCCACCCTCGTGACCACCCTGACCTACGGCGTGCAGTGCTTCAGCCGCTACCCCGACCACATGAAGCA
GCACGACTTCTTCAAGTCCGCCATGCCCGAAGGCTACGTCCAGGAGCGCACCATCTTCTTCAAGGACGAC
GGCAACTACAAGACCCGCGCCGAGGTGAAGTTCGAGGGCGACACCCTGGTGAACCGCATCGAGCTGAAGG
GCATCGACTTCAAGGAGGACGGCAACATCCTGGGGCACAAGCTGGAGTACAACTACAACAGCCACAACGT
CTATATCATGGCCGACAAGCAGAAGAACGGCATCAAGGTGAACTTCAAGATCCGCCACAACATCGAGGAC
GGCAGCGTGCAGCTCGCCGACCACTACCAGCAGAACACCCCCATCGGCGACGGCCCCGTGCTGCTGCCCG
ACAACCACTACCTGAGCACCCAGTCCAAGTTGAGCAAAGACCCCAACGAGAAGCGCGATCACATGGTCCT
GCTGGAGTTCGTGACCGCCGCCGAGATCACTCTCGGCATGGACGAGCTGTACAAGGAAAATCTGTATTTC
CAAGGCTCGATGGAGGCGCTAATTCCTGTCATAAACAAGCTCCAGGACGTCTTCAACACGGTGGGCGCCG
ACATCATCCAGCTGCCTCAAATCGTCGTAGTGGGAACGCAGAGCAGCGGAAAGAGCTCAGTGCTAGAAAG
CCTGGTGGGGAGGGACCTGCTTCCCAGAGGTACTGGAATTGTCACCCGGAGACCTCTCATTCTGCAACTG
GTCCATGTTTCACAAGAAGATAAACGGAAAACAACAGGAGAAGAAAATGGGGTGGAAGCAGAAGAATGGG
GTAAATTTCTTCACACCAAAAATAAGCTTTACACGGATTTTGATGAAATTCGACAAGAAATTGAAAATGA
AACAGAAAGAATTTCAGGAAATAATAAGGGAGTAAGCCCTGAACCAATTCATCTTAAGATTTTTTCACCC
AACGTTGTCAATTTGACACTTGTGGATTTGCCAGGAATGACCAAGGTGCCTGTAGGTGATCAACCTAAGG
ATATTGAGCTTCAAATCAGAGAGCTCATTCTTCGGTTCATCAGTAATCCTAATTCCATTATCCTCGCTGT
CACTGCTGCTAATACAGATATGGCAACATCAGAGGCACTTAAAATTTCAAGAGAGGTAGATCCAGATGGT
CGCAGAACCCTAGCTGTAATCACTAAACTTGATCTCATGGATGCGGGTACTGATGCCATGGATGTATTGA
TGGGAAGGGTTATTCCAGTCAAACTTGGAATAATTGGAGTAGTTAACAGGAGCCAGCTAGATATTAACAA
CAAGAAGAGTGTAACTGATTCAATCCGTGATGAGTATGCTTTTCTTCAAAAGAAATATCCATCTCTGGCC
AATAGAAATGGAACAAAGTATCTTGCTAGGACTCTAAACAGGTTACTGATGCATCACATCAGAGATTGTT
TACCAGAGTTGAAAACAAGAATAAATGTTCTAGCTGCTCAGTATCAGTCTCTTCTAAATAGCTACGGTGA
ACCCGTGGATGATAAAAGTGCTACTTTACTCCAACTTATTACCAAATTTGCCACAGAATATTGTAACACT
ATTGAAGGAACTGCAAAATATATTGAAACTTCGGAGCTATGCGGTGGTGCTAGAATTTGTTATATTTTCC
ATGAGACTTTTGGGCGAACCTTAGAATCTGTTGATCCACTTGGTGGCCTTAACACTATTGACATTTTGAC
TGCCATTAGAAATGCTACTGGTCCTCGTCCTGCTTTATTTGTGCCTGAGGTTTCATTTGAGTTACTGGTG
AAGCGGCAAATCAAACGTCTAGAAGAGCCCAGCCTCCGCTGTGTGGAACTGGTTCATGAGGAAATGCAAA
GGATCATTCAGCACTGTAGCAATTACAGTACACAGGAATTGTTACGATTTCCTAAACTTCATGATGCCAT
AGTTGAAGTGGTGACTTGTCTTCTTCGTAAAAGGTTGCCTGTTACAAATGAAATGGTCCATAACTTAGTG
GCAATTGAACTGGCTTATATCAACACAAAACATCCAGACTTTGCTGATGCTTGTGGGCTAATGAACAATA
ATATAGAGGAACAAAGGAGAAACAGGCTAGCCAGAGAATTACCTTCAGCTGTATCACGAGACAAGGTTGC
ATCTGGAGGTGGTGGGGTTGGAGATGGTGTTCAAGAACCAACCACAGGCAACTGGAGAGGAATGCTGAAA
ACTTCAAAAGCTGAAGAGTTATTAGCAGAAGAAAAATCAAAACCCATTCCAATTATGCCAGCCAGTCCAC
AAAAAGGTCATGCCGTGAACCTGCTAGATGTGCCAGTTCCTGTTGCACGAAAACTATCTGCTCGGGAACA
GCGAGATTGTGAGGTTATTGAACGACTCATTAAATCATATTTTCTCATTGTCAGAAAGAATATTCAAGAC
AGTGTGCCAAAGGCAGTAATGCATTTTTTGGTTAATCATGTGAAAGACACTCTTCAGAGTGAGCTAGTAG
GCCAGCTGTATAAATCATCCTTATTGGATGATCTTCTGACAGAATCTGAGGACATGGCACAGCGCAGGAA
AGAAGCAGCTGATATGCTAAAGGCATTACAAGGAGCCAGTCAAATTATTGCTGAAATCCGGGAGACTCAT
CTTTGGTGGTCTCATCCTCAGTTCGAAAAATGAGGCAGGCCCTCAGCCGCTTTCCAGTGATGTAGGGTAC
CGGATCCGGCTGCTAACAAAGCCCGAAAGGAAGCTGAGTTGGCTGCTGCCACCGCTGAGCAATAACTAGC
ATAACCCCTTGGGGCCTCTAAACGGGTCTTGAGGGGTTTTTTGCTGAAAGGAGGAACTATATCCGGATAT
CCCGCAAGAGGCCCGGCAGTACCGGCATAACCAAGCCTATGCCTACAGCATCCAGGGTGACGGTGCCGAG
GATGACGATGAGCGCATTGTTAGATTTCATACACGGTGCCTGACTGCGTTAGCAATTTAACTGTGATAAA
CTACCGCATTAAAGCTTATCGATGATAAGCTGTCAAACATGAGAATTCTTGAAGACGAAAGGGCCTCGTG
ATACGCCTATTTTTATAGGTTAATGTCATGATAATAATGGTTTCTTAGACGTCAGGTGGCACTTTTCGGG
GAAATGTGCGCGGAACCCCTATTTGTTTATTTTTCTAAATACATTCAAATATGTATCCGCTCATGAGACA
ATAACCCTGATAAATGCTTCAATAATATTGAAAAAGGAAGAGTATGAGTATTCAACATTTCCGTGTCGCC
CTTATTCCCTTTTTTGCGGCATTTTGCCTTCCTGTTTTTGCTCACCCAGAAACGCTGGTGAAAGTAAAAG
ATGCTGAAGATCAGTTGGGTGCACGAGTGGGTTACATCGAACTGGATCTCAACAGCGGTAAGATCCTTGA
GAGTTTTCGCCCCGAAGAACGTTTTCCAATGATGAGCACTTTTAAAGTTCTGCTATGTGGCGCGGTATTA
TCCCGTGTTGACGCCGGGCAAGAGCAACTCGGTCGCCGCATACACTATTCTCAGAATGACTTGGTTGAGT
ACTCACCAGTCACAGAAAAGCATCTTACGGATGGCATGACAGTAAGAGAATTATGCAGTGCTGCCATAAC
CATGAGTGATAACACTGCGGCCAACTTACTTCTGACAACGATCGGAGGACCGAAGGAGCTAACCGCTTTT
TTGCACAACATGGGGGATCATGTAACTCGCCTTGATCGTTGGGAACCGGAGCTGAATGAAGCCATACCAA
ACGACGAGCGTGACACCACGATGCCTGCAGCAATGGCAACAACGTTGCGCAAACTATTAACTGGCGAACT
ACTTACTCTAGCTTCCCGGCAACAATTAATAGACTGGATGGAGGCGGATAAAGTTGCAGGACCACTTCTG
CGCTCGGCCCTTCCGGCTGGCTGGTTTATTGCTGATAAATCTGGAGCCGGTGAGCGTGGGTCTCGCGGTA
TCATTGCAGCACTGGGGCCAGATGGTAAGCCCTCCCGTATCGTAGTTATCTACACGACGGGGAGTCAGGC
AACTATGGATGAACGAAATAGACAGATCGCTGAGATAGGTGCCTCACTGATTAAGCATTGGTAACTGTCA
GACCAAGTTTACTCATATATACTTTAGATTGATTTAAAACTTCATTTTTAATTTAAAAGGATCTAGGTGA
AGATCCTTTTTGATAATCTCATGACCAAAATCCCTTAACGTGAGTTTTCGTTCCACTGAGCGTCAGACCC
CGTAGAAAAGATCAAAGGATCTTCTTGAGATCCTTTTTTTCTGCGCGTAATCTGCTGCTTGCAAACAAAA
AAACCACCGCTACCAGCGGTGGTTTGTTTGCCGGATCAAGAGCTACCAACTCTTTTTCCGAAGGTAACTG
GCTTCAGCAGAGCGCAGATACCAAATACTGTCCTTCTAGTGTAGCCGTAGTTAGGCCACCACTTCAAGAA
CTCTGTAGCACCGCCTACATACCTCGCTCTGCTAATCCTGTTACCAGTGGCTGCTGCCAGTGGCGATAAG
TCGTGTCTTACCGGGTTGGACTCAAGACGATAGTTACCGGATAAGGCGCAGCGGTCGGGCTGAACGGGGG
GTTCGTGCACACAGCCCAGCTTGGAGCGAACGACCTACACCGAACTGAGATACCTACAGCGTGAGCTATG
AGAAAGCGCCACGCTTCCCGAAGGGAGAAAGGCGGACAGGTATCCGGTAAGCGGCAGGGTCGGAACAGGA
GAGCGCACGAGGGAGCTTCCAGGGGGAAACGCCTGGTATCTTTATAGTCCTGTCGGGTTTCGCCACCTCT
GACTTGAGCGTCGATTTTTGTGATGCTCGTCAGGGGGGCGGAGCCTATGGAAAAACGCCAGCAACGCGGC
CTTTTTACGGTTCCTGGCCTTTTGCTGGCCTTTTGCTCACATGTTCTTTCCTGCGTTATCCCCTGATTCT
GTGGATAACCGTATTACCGCCTTTGAGTGAGCTGATACCGCTCGCCGCAGCCGAACGACCGAGCGCAGCG
AGTCAGTGAGCGAGGAAGCGGAAGAGCGCCTGATGCGGTATTTTCTCCTTACGCATCTGTGCGGTATTTC
ACACCGCAATGGTGCACTCTCAGTACAATCTGCTCTGATGCCGCATAGTTAAGCCAGTATACACTCCGCT
ATCGCTACGTGACTGGGTCATGGCTGCGCCCCGACACCCGCCAACACCCGCTGACGCGCCCTGACGGGCT
TGTCTGCTCCCGGCATCCGCTTACAGACAAGCTGTGACCGTCTCCGGGAGCTGCATGTGTCAGAGGTTTT
CACCGTCATCACCGAAACGCGCGAGGCAGCTGCGGTAAAGCTCATCAGCGTGGTCGTGAAGCGATTCACA
GATGTCTGCCTGTTCATCCGCGTCCAGCTCGTTGAGTTTCTCCAGAAGCGTTAATGTCTGGCTTCTGATA
AAGCGGGCCATGTTAAGGGCGGTTTTTTCCTGTTTGGTCACTGATGCCTCCGTGTAAGGGGGATTTCTGT
TC
Features (pLannotate 1.2.2; 22 found; start..end, strand, type, name):
    608..1232    -  CDS            TcR (fragment): tetracycline efflux protein; tet; confers resistance to tetracycline
   1247..1268    -  protein_bind   CAP binding site: CAP binding activates transcription in the presence of cAMP. E. coli catabolite activator protein
   1281..2363    -  CDS            lacI: lac repressor; lacI; The lac repressor binds to the lac operator to inhibit transcription in E. coli. This inhibition can be relieved by adding lactose or isopropyl-β-D-thiogalactopyranoside (IPTG).
   2364..2441    -  promoter       lacI promoter: lacI
   2449..2728    -  CDS            TcR (fragment): tetracycline efflux protein; tet; confers resistance to tetracycline
   2750..2768    +  promoter       T7 promoter: promoter for bacteriophage T7 RNA polymerase
   2769..2793    +  protein_bind   lac operator: The lac repressor binds to the lac operator to inhibit transcription in E. coli. This inhibition can be relieved by adding lactose or isopropyl-β-D-thiogalactopyranoside (IPTG). lac repressor encoded by lacI
   2808..2830    +  RBS            RBS: efficient ribosome binding site from bacteriophage T7 gene 10 (Olins and Rangwala, 1989)
   2849..2865    +  CDS            capTEV™ (fragment): composite tag for in vivo biotinylation, TEV protease cleavage, and 6xHis tagging
   2876..2893    +  CDS            thrombin site: thrombin recognition and cleavage site
   2912..3625    +  CDS            mEGFP: mEGFP is a basic (constitutively fluorescent) green fluorescent protein published in 2002, derived from Aequorea victoria. It has moderate acid sensitivity.
   3650..5746    +  CDS            DNM1L (fragment): DNM1L_HUMAN - Also known as DLP1, DRP1. Experimental evidence at protein level: Swiss-Prot protein existence level 1. [Isoform 4]: Inhibits peroxisomal division when overexpressed. From Homo sapiens (Human).
   5819..5868    +  CDS            SET1 (fragment): solubility-enhancement tag derived from T7 phage gene 10B
   5876..5923    +  terminator     T7 terminator: transcription terminator for bacteriophage T7 RNA polymerase
   5946..6050    -  CDS            TcR (fragment): tetracycline efflux protein; tet; confers resistance to tetracycline
   6098..6126    -  promoter       tet promoter: E. coli promoter for tetracycline efflux protein gene
   6239..6343    +  promoter       AmpR promoter: bla
   6344..7204    +  CDS            AmpR: β-lactamase; bla; confers resistance to ampicillin, carbenicillin, and related antibiotics
   7375..7963    +  rep_origin     ori: high-copy-number ColE1/pMB1/pBR322/pUC origin of replication
   8149..8288    -  misc_feature   bom: basis of mobility region from pBR322
   8390..8581    -  CDS            rop: Rop protein, which maintains plasmids at low copy number; rop
   8598..366     +  CDS            YPB1_ECOLX (across the origin): Protein predicted: Swiss-Prot protein existence level 4. From Escherichia coli.
