[The description below was written by a language model from this plasmid's Addgene catalogue record and pLannotate feature annotations shown in this document.]
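Description:
6xHis(Thrombin)-GFP(TEV)-Drp1-StrepII is a bacterial expression plasmid built on the Novagen pET15b backbone for producing a fluorescently labelled form of human dynamin-related protein 1 (Drp1, gene DNM1L, isoform 3, recorded as unmutated) in E. coli. The 8.6 kb sequence carries the usual pBR322-derived maintenance elements: a ColE1/pMB1-type origin together with the bom region and rop gene (rop normally restrains copy number, although the record lists copy number as unknown), and a β-lactamase gene for ampicillin selection. Several tetracycline-resistance fragments and a tet promoter are annotated, but these are interrupted backbone remnants rather than a functional marker.

Expression is driven by a T7 promoter with an adjacent lac operator and the T7 gene 10 ribosome binding site, and the plasmid encodes lacI, so transcription requires a host supplying T7 RNA polymerase and can be induced with IPTG. A T7 terminator closes the unit. The open reading frame encodes an N-terminal 6xHis tag (picked up by the annotation software as a short capTEV fragment), a thrombin cleavage site, EGFP (annotated as mEGFP), a TEV protease site according to the catalogue entry, the Drp1 coding sequence, and a C-terminal StrepII tag. The TEV site and StrepII tag are not annotated separately in the feature table. The small SET1 fragment called just before the terminator is probably vector-derived T7 sequence rather than a deliberate tag.

Having different affinity tags at the two ends allows tandem purification that enriches for full-length protein, and the protease sites allow removal of the His tag alone or of the whole His-GFP module. The associated publication concerns Drp1's membrane constriction and severing activity in mitochondrial and peroxisomal fission, which suggests the purified GFP-Drp1 is intended for such studies.
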