Addgene plasmid #174424: 6xHis(Thrombin)-GFP(TEV)-Drp1-StrepII
Purpose: Expresses human Drp1 Isoform 3 with EGFP at N-terminus in bacteria
Depositing lab: Thomas Pucadyil. Depositing organization: Indian Institute of Science Education and Research (IISER), Pune. Publication: Dynamin-related protein 1 has membrane constricting and severing abilities sufficient for mitochondrial and peroxisomal fission. Kamerkar SC, Kraus F, Sharpe AJ, Pucadyil TJ, Ryan MT. Nat Commun. 2018 Dec 7;9(1):5239. doi: 10.1038/s41467-018-07543-w. PubMed 30531964.
Backbone
  Vector backbone: pET15b
  Backbone manufacturer: Novagen
  Vector type: Bacterial Expression
Growth in bacteria
  Bacterial resistance: Ampicillin, 100 μg/mL
  Growth temperature: 37°C
  Growth strain: DH5alpha
  Copy number: Unknown
Gene/Insert
  Gene/Insert name: Drp1
  Species: H. sapiens (human)
  Mutation: None
  GenBank ID: NM_005690.5
  Promoter: T7
  Tag / fusion protein: 6xHis(Thrombin)EGFP(TEV) (N terminal on insert); StrepII (C terminal on insert)
  Entrez Gene: DNM1L (a.k.a. DLP1, DRP1, DVLP, DYMPLE, EMPF, EMPF1, HDYNIV, OPA5)
  Cloning method: Ligation Independent Cloning
  Sequencing primers: 5′ T7 forward; 3′ T7 reverse
Terms and licenses: Academic/Nonprofit Terms; Industry Terms: Not Available to Industry
How to cite: 6xHis(Thrombin)-GFP(TEV)-Drp1-StrepII was a gift from Thomas Pucadyil (Addgene plasmid # 174424 ; http://n2t.net/addgene:174424 ; RRID:Addgene_174424)
